>Addgene plasmid #213241 | FPR3-DuET | addgene full sequence | sequence record 430898 | Addgene NGS Result
CTCATGACCAAAATCCCTTAACGTGAGTTTTCGTTCCACTGAGCGTCAGACCCCGTAGAAAAGATCAAAG
GATCTTCTTGAGATCCTTTTTTTCTGCGCGTAATCTGCTGCTTGCAAACAAAAAAACCACCGCTACCAGC
GGTGGTTTGTTTGCCGGATCAAGAGCTACCAACTCTTTTTCCGAAGGTAACTGGCTTCAGCAGAGCGCAG
ATACCAAATACCGTTCTTCTAGTGTAGCCGTAGTTAGGCCACCACTTCAAGAACTCTGTAGCACCGCCTA
CATACCTCGCTCTGCTAATCCTGTTACCAGTGGCTGCTGCCAGTGGCGATAAGTCGTGTCTTACCGGGTT
GGACTCAAGACGATAGTTACCGGATAAGGCGCAGCGGTCGGGCTGAACGGGGGGTTCGTGCACACAGCCC
AGCTTGGAGCGAACGACCTACACCGAACTGAGATACCTACAGCGTGAGCTATGAGAAAGCGCCACGCTTC
CCGAAGGGAGAAAGGCGGACAGGTATCCGGTAAGCGGCAGGGTCGGAACAGGAGAGCGCACGAGGGAGCT
TCCAGGGGGAAACGCCTGGTATCTTTATAGTCCTGTCGGGTTTCGCCACCTCTGACTTGAGCGTCGATTT
TTGTGATGCTCGTCAGGGGGGCGGAGCCTATGGAAAAACGCCAGCAACGCGGCCTTTTTACGGTTCCTGG
CCTTTTGCTGGCCTTTTGCTCACATGTTCTTTCCTGCGTTATCCCCTGATTCTGTGGATAACCGTATTAC
CGCCTTTGAGTGAGCTGATACCGCTCGCCGCAGCCGAACGACCGAGCGCAGCGAGTCAGTGAGCGAGGAA
GCGGAAGAGCGCCCAATACGCAAACCGCCTCTCCCCGCGCGTTGGCCGATTCATTAATGCAGCTGGCACG
ACAGGTTTCCCGACTGGAAAGCGGGCAGTGAGCGCAACGCAATTAATGTGAGTTAGCTCACTCATTAGGC
ACCCCAGGCTTTACACTTTATGCTTCCGGCTCGTATGTTGTGTGGAATTGTGAGCGGATAACAATTTCAC
ACAGGAAACAGCTATGACCATGATTACGCCAAGCTCTAGCTAGAGGTCGACGGTATACAGACATGATAAG
ATACATTGATGAGTTTGGACAAACCACAACTAGAATGCAGTGAAAAAAATGCTTTATTTGTGAAATTTGT
GATGCTATTGCTTTATTTGTAACCATTATAAGCTGCAATAAACAAGTTGGGGTGGGCGAAGAACTCCAGC
ATGAGATCCCCGCGCTGGAGGATCATCCAGCCGGCGTCCCGGAAAACGATTCCGAAGCCCAACCTTTCAT
AGAAGGCGGCGGTGGAATCGAAATCTCGTGATGGCAGGTTGGGCGTCGCTTGGTCGGTCATTTCGAACCC
CAGAGTCCCGCTCAGAAGAACTCGTCAAGAAGGCGATAGAAGGCGATGCGCTGCGAATCGGGAGCGGCGA
TACCGTAAAGCACGAGGAAGCGGTCAGCCCATTCGCCGCCAAGCTCTTCAGCAATATCACGGGTAGCCAA
CGCTATGTCCTGATAGCGGTCCGCCACACCCAGCCGGCCACAGTCGATGAATCCAGAAAAGCGGCCATTT
TCCACCATGATATTCGGCAAGCAGGCATCGCCATGGGTCACGACGAGATCCTCGCCGTCGGGCATGCGCG
CCTTGAGCCTGGCGAACAGTTCGGCTGGCGCGAGCCCCTGATGCTCTTCGTCCAGATCATCCTGATCGAC
AAGACCGGCTTCCATCCGAGTACGTGCTCGCTCGATGCGATGTTTCGCTTGGTGGTCGAATGGGCAGGTA
GCCGGATCAAGCGTATGCAGCCGCCGCATTGCATCAGCCATGATGGATACTTTCTCGGCAGGAGCAAGGT
GAGATGACAGGAGATCCTGCCCCGGCACTTCGCCCAATAGCAGCCAGTCCCTTCCCGCTTCAGTGACAAC
GTCGAGCACAGCTGCGCAAGGAACGCCCGTCGTGGCCAGCCACGATAGCCGCGCTGCCTCGTCCTGCAGT
TCATTCAGGGCACCGGACAGGTCGGTCTTGACAAAAAGAACCGGGCGCCCCTGCGCTGACAGCCGGAACA
CGGCGGCATCAGAGCAGCCGATTGTCTGTTGTGCCCAGTCATAGCCGAATAGCCTCTCCACCCAAGCGGC
CGGAGAACCTGCGTGCAATCCATCTTGTTCAATCATGCGAAACGATCCTCATCCTGTCTCTTGATCAGAT
CCGAAAATGGATATACAAGCTCCCGGGAGCTTTTTGCAAAAGCCTAGGCCTCCAAAAAAGCCTCCTCACT
ACTTCTGGAATAGCTCAGAGGCAGAGGCGGCCTCGGCCTCTGCATAAATAAAAAAAATTAGTCAGCCATG
GGGCGGAGAATGGGCGGAACTGGGCGGAGTTAGGGGCGGGATGGGCGGAGTTAGGGGCGGGACTATGGTT
GCTGACTAATTGAGATGCATGCTTTGCATACTTCTGCCTGCTGGGGAGCCTGGGGACTTTCCACACCTGG
TTGCTGACTAATTGAGATGCATGCTTTGCATACTTCTGCCTGCTGGGGAGCCTGGGGACTTTCCACACCC
TAACTGACACACATTCCACAGAATTAATTCGCGTTAAATTTTTGTTAAATCAGCTCATTTTTTAACCAAT
AGGCCGAAATCGGCAAAATCCCTTATAAATCAAAAGAATAGACCGAGATAGGGT
[37 nt withheld, positions 2715-2751]
AAAGAACGTGGACTCCAACGTCAAAGG
[49 nt withheld, positions 2779-2827]
T
[91 nt withheld, positions 2829-2919]
G
[124 nt withheld, positions 2921-3044]
GGGGATACCCCCTAGAGCCCCAGCTGGTTCTTTCCGCCTCAGAAGCCATAGAGCCCACCGCATCCCCAGC
ATGCCTGCTATTGTCTTCCCAATCCTCCCCCTTGCTGTCCTGCCCCACCCCACCCCCCAGAATAGAATGA
CACCTACTCAGACAATGCGATGCAATTTCCTCATTTTATTAGGAAAGGACAGTGGGAGTGGCACCTTCCA
GGGTCAAGGAAGGCACGGGGGAGGGGCAAACAACAGATGGCTGGCAACTAGAAGGCACAGTCGAGGCTGA
TCAGCGGGTTTAAACGGGCCCTCTAGATTAGGCAGGGGCCACCTGAGAAGTCTCGGTCTTAGACACGGTG
GTGCTGGCCTCATCGAATTCACCGGTGCGTCCACCGGTATCGATCATAGCCTGCAGTTCGGTTTCCTCTG
GAGGACTGGCAGATGTGGTGTCCGTGTTACTTGTTTGGGCAGAATCGGGGACTTCAGTGAGGGCGCGCTC
CAATGAGGTAGGGAGGGACCGAATCAGGCGCTCCTGGAAGTTGCGCCCCATGAACACGTAGAGGATGGGG
TTGAGACAACTGTTGAAAAAGGCCAGGCTGGATGTAGGATTGATCAGCACAAGGATGATCTTATACTTAC
CGTTCAGGAGCATCTCCTTCAGCCACACTGCCATCAGGATACCTATCAGTTCATAGGGGAACCAACATAT
AAAAAAGCTAGCCACGACGGCCGCGAAGACTCGGAGGGGCCTACTTGATTTGATCATATGATTTCTGTGA
ATCTTGGCAGCGATGATGCCATAGCACACTGTGATGATGGACATGGGCACGGAAAAGCCGATGATAAAGT
GGAGAATCAGAAACACTTTGGCCATGGTGATGAACACGTTAAGTCTTTCCACGGCTGTATCGCCCCAGAA
GGCGAAATTAAAAATACAGTATGTATCCCCATTCGTGGTAGAGATGGTGGTCCAGAATATAAAATTGGGC
AGAGTCAATACAATGGTAAAGATCCAAAGACCAGTCATAACGCGTTTGGCGAGAGACATGGTCCTATGAT
TTTGGGCCCAGGCGGGGTGGAGCACACAGATACATCGGTCGAGTGCGATTATCGTAATCAGATACACGCT
CACGAAAAGATTAATATCAATCATGACATGCACAAGCTTACACAGGAATGAGCCAAATGGCCACTTCTCG
CGCATTGCTACAGACACCATGCGAAATGGCAGAATCGCAGAGAAACTAAAATCTGCCAGGGCCAAATTCA
AGTAACAAATGGTATTCACTGTCCTTGTCATTCTGAAGCCTGCAACCCAGATCACGAGGCCGTTGCCAAG
GACACCGAACACGAAAGTCACACCGTGGACGAGAAGTGAAAAAATCCAAAGCACAGTGTGGCCCGCGGGT
TCAGGCAGGACCTCCTCTGTCTCATTCAAGGGTATTGAAAAGTTGGTCTCCATATCGATGCTGGCGTCAT
CATCGTCCTTGTAGTCGGCGAATACCAGGCAGAAGATGTAGCTCAGGGCGATGATCGTCTTCATGGTGGC
GCGGCCGCTAAGCTTAAGTTTAAACGCTAGCCAGCTTGGGTCTCCCTATAGTGAGTCGTATTAATTTCGA
TAAGCCAGTAAGCAGTGGGTTCTCTAGTTAGCCAGAGAGCTCTGCTTATATAGACCTCCCACCGTACACG
CCTACCGCCCATTTGCGTCAATGGGGCGGAGTTGTTACGACATTTTGGAAAGTCCCGTTGATTTTGGTGC
CAAAACAAACTCCCATTGACGTCAATGGGGTGGAGACTTGGAAATCCCCGTGAGTCAAACCGCTATCCAC
GCCCATTGATGTACTGCCAAAACCGCATCACCATGGTAATAGCGATGACTAATACGTAGATGTACTGCCA
AGTAGGAAAGTCCCATAAGGTCATGTACTGGGCATAATGCCAGGCGGGCCATTTACCGTCATTGACGTCA
ATAGGGGGCGTACTTGGCATATGATACACTTGATGTACTGCCAAGTGGGCAGTTTACCGTAAATACTCCA
CCCATTGACGTCAATGGAAAGTCCCTATTGGCGTTACTATGGGAACATACGTCATTATTGACGTCAATGG
GCGGGGGTCGTTGGGCGGTCAGCCAGGCGGGCCATTTACCGTAAGTTATGTAACGCGGAACTCCATATAT
GGGCTATGAACTAATGACCCCGTAATTGATTACTATTAATAACTAGTCAATAATCAATGTCAACGCGTAT
ATCTGGCCCGTACATCGCGAAGCAGCGCAAAACGCCTAACCCTAAGCAGATTCTTCATGCAAATGTCGGT
CAAGCCTTGCCTTGTTGTAGCTTAAATTTTGCTCGCGCACTACTCAGCGACCTCCAACACACAAGCAGGG
AGCAGATACTGGCTTAACTATGCGGCATCAGAGCAGATTGTACTGAGAGTGCACCATAGGGGATCGGGAG
ATCTCCCGATCCGTCGACGTCAGGTGGCACTTTTCGGGGAAATGTGCGCGGAACCCCTATTTGTTTATTT
TTCTAAATACATTCAAATATGTATCCGCTCATGAGACAATAACCCTGATAAATGCTTCAATAATATTGAA
AAAGGAAGAGTATGAGTATTCAACATTTCCGTGTCGCCCTTATTCCCTTTTTTGCGGCATTTTGCCTTCC
TGTTTTTGCTCACCCAGAAACGCTGGTGAAAGTAAAAGATGCTGAAGATCAGTTGGGTGCACGAGTGGGT
TACATCGAACTGGATCTCAACAGCGGTAAGATCCTTGAGAGTTTTCGCCCCGAAGAACGTTTTCCAATGA
TGAGCACTTTTAAAGTTCTGCTATGTGGCGCGGTATTATCCCGTATTGACGCCGGGCAAGAGCAACTCGG
TCGCCGCATACACTATTCTCAGAATGACTTGGTTGAGTACTCACCAGTCACAGAAAAGCATCTTACGGAT
GGCATGACAGTAAGAGAATTATGCAGTGCTGCCATAACCATGAGTGATAACACTGCGGCCAACTTACTTC
TGACAACGATCGGAGGACCGAAGGAGCTAACCGCTTTTTTGCACAACATGGGGGATCATGTAACTCGCCT
TGATCGTTGGGAACCGGAGCTGAATGAAGCCATACCAAACGACGAGCGTGACACCACGATGCCTGTAGCA
ATGGCAACAACGTTGCGCAAACTATTAACTGGCGAACTACTTACTCTAGCTTCCCGGCAACAATTAATAG
ACTGGATGGAGGCGGATAAAGTTGCAGGACCACTTCTGCGCTCGGCCCTTCCGGCTGGCTGGTTTATTGC
TGATAAATCTGGAGCCGGTGAGCGTGGGTCTCGCGGTATCATTGCAGCACTGGGGCCAGATGGTAAGCCC
TCCCGTATCGTAGTTATCTACACGACGGGGAGTCAGGCAACTATGGATGAACGAAATAGACAGATCGCTG
AGATAGGTGCCTCACTGATTAAGCATTGGTAACTGTCAGACCAAGTTTACTCATATATACTTTAGATTGA
TTTAAAACTTCATTTTTAATTTAAAAGGATCTAGGTGAAGATCCTTTTTGATAAT
Features (pLannotate 1.2.2; 21 found; start..end, strand, type, name):
     78..666     +  rep_origin     ori: high-copy-number ColE1/pMB1/pBR322/pUC origin of replication
    849..941     +  CDS            lacI (fragment): lac repressor; lacI; The lac repressor binds to the lac operator to inhibit transcription in E. coli. This inhibition can be relieved by adding lactose or isopropyl-β-D-thiogalactopyranoside (IPTG).
    954..975     +  protein_bind   CAP binding site: CAP binding activates transcription in the presence of cAMP. E. coli catabolite activator protein
    990..1020    +  promoter       lac promoter: promoter for the E. coli lac operon
   1028..1044    +  protein_bind   lac operator: The lac repressor binds to the lac operator to inhibit transcription in E. coli. This inhibition can be relieved by adding lactose or isopropyl-β-D-thiogalactopyranoside (IPTG). lac repressor encoded by lacI
   1117..1238    -  polyA_signal   SV40 poly(A) signal: SV40 polyadenylation signal
   1233..1391    -  CDS            ble (fragment): BLE_KLEPN - Experimental evidence at protein level: Swiss-Prot protein existence level 1. Binding protein with a strong affinity to the bleomycin family of antibiotics. Binds to CL990; an antimitotic-antibiotic compound. From Klebsiella pneumoniae.
   1415..2206    -  CDS            neo: KKA2_KLEPN - Also known as kan, nptII. Experimental evidence at protein level: Swiss-Prot protein existence level 1. Resistance to kanamycin, neomycin, paromomycin, ribostamycin, butirosin and gentamicin B. From Klebsiella pneumoniae.
   2273..2602    -  promoter       SV40 promoter: SV40 enhancer and early promoter
   2616..3044    -  rep_origin     f1 ori (sequence partly withheld): f1 bacteriophage origin of replication; arrow indicates direction of (+) strand synthesis
   3065..3086    -  promoter       SV40 promoter (fragment): SV40 enhancer and early promoter
   3090..3314    -  polyA_signal   bGH poly(A) signal: bovine growth hormone polyadenylation signal
   3439..4497    -  CDS            FPR3: FPR3_HUMAN - Also known as FPRH1, FPRL2. Experimental evidence at transcript level: Swiss-Prot protein existence level 2. Low affinity receptor for N-formyl-methionyl peptides, which are powerful neutrophils chemotactic factors. Binding of FMLP to the receptor causes activation of neutrophils. This response is mediated via a G-protein that activates a phosphatidylinositol-calcium second messenger system. From Homo sapiens (Human).
   4510..4530    -  CDS            3xFLAG (fragment): three tandem FLAG® epitope tags
   4629..4647    -  promoter       T7 promoter: promoter for bacteriophage T7 RNA polymerase
   4663..4696    -  LTR            5' LTR (truncated) (fragment): truncated 5' long terminal repeat (LTR) from HIV-1
   4692..4895    -  promoter       CMV promoter: human cytomegalovirus (CMV) immediate early promoter
   4896..5275    -  enhancer       CMV enhancer: human cytomegalovirus immediate early enhancer
   5430..5482    +  misc_feature   bom (fragment): basis of mobility region from pBR322
   5541..5645    +  promoter       AmpR promoter: bla
   5646..6506    +  CDS            AmpR: β-lactamase; bla; confers resistance to ampicillin, carbenicillin, and related antibiotics
