[The description below was written by a language model from this plasmid's Addgene catalogue record and pLannotate feature annotations shown in this document.]
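Description:
FPR3-DuET is a mammalian expression plasmid built on the pcDNA 3.1 (+) backbone that carries human FPR3 (formyl peptide receptor 3, also called FPRL2), a class A G protein-coupled receptor of the formylpeptide family. It is maintained in E. coli through a high-copy ColE1/pUC-type origin and selected with ampicillin via the β-lactamase gene. An f1 origin is also present. For selection in mammalian cells, the backbone provides a neomycin/kanamycin phosphotransferase gene driven by the SV40 enhancer/early promoter and terminated by an SV40 polyadenylation signal. Small annotated fragments such as lacI, ble, bom and a short HIV-1 LTR match appear to be backbone remnants or incidental similarity hits rather than functional parts.

The receptor coding sequence is transcribed from the CMV immediate early enhancer and promoter and ends at a bovine growth hormone polyadenylation signal. A T7 promoter sits between the CMV promoter and the insert, which would permit in vitro transcription. According to the catalogue entry, the "DuET" design places a cleavable hemagglutinin signal peptide and a FLAG epitope at the N terminus and a 1D4 epitope at the C terminus. The feature table detects a FLAG-type tag just upstream of FPR3, but it does not separately annotate the signal peptide or the 1D4 tag. The insert was assembled by Gibson cloning. The dual-tag format lets the receptor be captured and detected from both ends through independent epitopes. This suits the stated purpose of expression in mammalian cells and proteomics studies, and the associated work is a multiplexed screen of anti-GPCR antibody selectivity.
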