Addgene plasmid #213241: FPR3-DuET
Purpose: The DuET construct encodes the named human GPCR engineered with a cleaved hemagglutinin signal peptide, a 5' FLAG and a 3' 1D4 epitope tag optimized for expression in mammalian cells and proteomics studies.
Depositing lab: Thomas Sakmar. Depositing organization: Rockefeller University. Publication: Multiplexed selectivity screening of anti-GPCR antibodies. Dahl L, Kotliar IB, Bendes A, Dodig-Crnkovic T, Fromm S, Elofsson A, Uhlen M, Sakmar TP, Schwenk JM. Sci Adv. 2023 May 3;9(18):eadf9297. doi: 10.1126/sciadv.adf9297. Epub 2023 May 3. PubMed 37134173.
Backbone
  Vector backbone: pcDNA 3.1 (+)
  Vector type: Mammalian Expression
Growth in bacteria
  Bacterial resistance: Ampicillin, 100 μg/mL
  Growth temperature: 37°C
  Growth strain: DH5alpha
  Copy number: High Copy
Gene/Insert
  Gene/Insert name: FPR3 (alt names: Formyl peptide receptor 3; FMLPY, FPRH1, FPRL2, RMLP-R-I)
  Species: H. sapiens (human)
  Entrez Gene: FPR3 (a.k.a. FML2_HUMAN, FMLP-R-II, FMLPY, FPRH1, FPRH2, FPRL2, RMLP-R-I)
  Promoter: CMV, T7
  Tag / fusion protein: FLAG (N terminal on insert); 1D4 (C terminal on insert)
  Cloning method: Gibson Cloning
Terms and licenses: Academic/Nonprofit Terms; Industry Terms: Not Available to Industry
Depositor comments: Class: A, Family: Formylpeptide. Ensembl ID: ENSG00000187474, Uniprot ID: P25089
How to cite: FPR3-DuET was a gift from Thomas Sakmar (Addgene plasmid # 213241 ; http://n2t.net/addgene:213241 ; RRID:Addgene_213241)
